[The description below was written by a language model from this plasmid's Addgene catalogue record and pLannotate feature annotations shown in this document.]
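Description:
pc3XB-ZF40 is a module-archive plasmid from the Zinc Finger Consortium Modular Assembly Kit v1.0. It is built on pc3XB, a modified version of the pcDNA3 mammalian expression vector. It carries a roughly 90 bp insert encoding a single zinc finger, ZF40, which comes from the Sangamo module set and is recorded as recognising the DNA triplet GCA. The finger is cloned between XbaI and BamHI sites, both of which are retained. This lets individual modules be excised and joined by restriction-based cloning into multi-finger arrays, which can then be used to engineer zinc finger nucleases or other designer DNA-binding proteins.

The annotated sequence of 5,466 nt shows the usual pcDNA3 layout. A CMV immediate-early enhancer and promoter is followed by a T7 promoter, which also serves as the sequencing primer site. The cloning region lies downstream of this, in the unannotated interval before the bovine growth hormone polyadenylation signal; the finger itself is too short to have been called as a feature. A separate SV40 early promoter drives the neomycin phosphotransferase gene, terminated by an SV40 poly(A) signal, giving G418 selection in mammalian cells. In E. coli the plasmid is maintained at high copy through a ColE1/pUC-type origin and is selected with ampicillin via the β-lactamase gene. An f1 origin is also present for single-stranded DNA production. Several small annotated fragments (HIV-1 LTR, ble, lacI, bom and a short SV40 promoter piece) appear to be backbone remnants or incidental matches, not functional parts. Although the backbone is an expression vector, the record presents this plasmid mainly as a source of a single finger module for assembly.
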