Addgene plasmid #13139: pc3XB-ZF40
Depositing lab: Keith Joung. Depositing organization: Massachusetts General Hospital. Publication: Standardized reagents and protocols for engineering zinc finger nucleases by modular assembly. Wright DA, Thibodeau-Beganny S, Sander JD, Winfrey RJ, Hirsh AS, Eichtinger M, Fu F, Porteus MH, Dobbs D, Voytas DF, Joung JK. Nat Protoc. 2006;1(3):1637-52. doi: 10.1038/nprot.2006.259 PubMed 17406455.
Backbone
  Vector backbone: pc3XB
  Backbone manufacturer: Modified Invitrogen pcDNA3
  Backbone size w/o insert (bp): 5400
  Vector type: Mammalian Expression
  Selectable markers: Neomycin (select with G418)
Growth in bacteria
  Bacterial resistance: Ampicillin, 100 μg/mL
  Growth temperature: 37°C
  Growth strain: XL1 Blue
  Copy number: High Copy
Gene/Insert
  Gene/Insert name: ZF40
  Insert size (bp): 90
  Cloning method: Restriction Enzyme; 5′ cloning site XbaI (not destroyed); 3′ cloning site BamHI (not destroyed)
  Sequencing primers: 5′ T7
Terms and licenses: Academic/Nonprofit Terms; Industry Terms: Not Available to Industry
Depositor comments: Part of the Zinc Finger Consortium Modular Assembly Kit v1.0. Finger protein sequence: PGEKKFACPECPKRFMQSGDLTRHIKTH. Target DNA sequence: GCA. This zinc finger is derived from the Sangamo module set.
How to cite: pc3XB-ZF40 was a gift from Keith Joung (Addgene plasmid # 13139 ; http://n2t.net/addgene:13139 ; RRID:Addgene_13139)
