Features (pLannotate 1.2.2; 19 found; start..end, strand, type, name):
     28..80      -  misc_feature   bom (fragment): basis of mobility region from pBR322
    235..614     +  enhancer       CMV enhancer: human cytomegalovirus immediate early enhancer
    615..818     +  promoter       CMV promoter: human cytomegalovirus (CMV) immediate early promoter
    814..847     +  LTR            5' LTR (truncated) (fragment): truncated 5' long terminal repeat (LTR) from HIV-1
    863..881     +  promoter       T7 promoter: promoter for bacteriophage T7 RNA polymerase
   1062..1286    +  polyA_signal   bGH poly(A) signal: bovine growth hormone polyadenylation signal
   1290..1311    +  promoter       SV40 promoter (fragment): SV40 enhancer and early promoter
   1332..1760    +  rep_origin     f1 ori (sequence partly withheld): f1 bacteriophage origin of replication; arrow indicates direction of (+) strand synthesis
   1774..2103    +  promoter       SV40 promoter: SV40 enhancer and early promoter
   2174..2965    +  CDS            neo: KKA2_KLEPN - Also known as kan, nptII. Experimental evidence at protein level: Swiss-Prot protein existence level 1. Resistance to kanamycin, neomycin, paromomycin, ribostamycin, butirosin and gentamicin B. From Klebsiella pneumoniae.
   2989..3147    +  CDS            ble (fragment): BLE_KLEPN - Experimental evidence at protein level: Swiss-Prot protein existence level 1. Binding protein with a strong affinity to the bleomycin family of antibiotics. Binds to CL990; an antimitotic-antibiotic compound. From Klebsiella pneumoniae.
   3142..3263    +  polyA_signal   SV40 poly(A) signal: SV40 polyadenylation signal
   3336..3352    -  protein_bind   lac operator: The lac repressor binds to the lac operator to inhibit transcription in E. coli. This inhibition can be relieved by adding lactose or isopropyl-β-D-thiogalactopyranoside (IPTG). lac repressor encoded by lacI
   3360..3390    -  promoter       lac promoter: promoter for the E. coli lac operon
   3405..3426    -  protein_bind   CAP binding site: CAP binding activates transcription in the presence of cAMP. E. coli catabolite activator protein
   3439..3531    -  CDS            lacI (fragment): lac repressor; lacI; The lac repressor binds to the lac operator to inhibit transcription in E. coli. This inhibition can be relieved by adding lactose or isopropyl-β-D-thiogalactopyranoside (IPTG).
   3714..4299    -  rep_origin     ori: high-copy-number ColE1/pMB1/pBR322/pUC origin of replication
   4470..5330    -  CDS            AmpR: β-lactamase; bla; confers resistance to ampicillin, carbenicillin, and related antibiotics
   5331..5435    -  promoter       AmpR promoter: bla
>Addgene plasmid #13139 | pc3XB-ZF40 | depositor full sequence | sequence record 7488 | Author sequence
GACGGATCGGGAGATCTCCCGATCCCCTATGGTGCACTCTCAGTACAATCTGCTCTGATGCCGCATAGTT
AAGCCAGTATCTGCTCCCTGCTTGTGTGTTGGAGGTCGCTGAGTAGTGCGCGAGCAAAATTTAAGCTACA
ACAAGGCAAGGCTTGACCGACAATTGCATGAAGAATCTGCTTAGGGTTAGGCGTTTTGCGCTGCTTCGCG
ATGTACGGGCCAGATATACGCGTTGACATTGATTATTGACTAGTTATTAATAGTAATCAATTACGGGGTC
ATTAGTTCATAGCCCATATATGGAGTTCCGCGTTACATAACTTACGGTAAATGGCCCGCCTGGCTGACCG
CCCAACGACCCCCGCCCATTGACGTCAATAATGACGTATGTTCCCATAGTAACGCCAATAGGGACTTTCC
ATTGACGTCAATGGGTGGAGTATTTACGGTAAACTGCCCACTTGGCAGTACATCAAGTGTATCATATGCC
AAGTACGCCCCCTATTGACGTCAATGACGGTAAATGGCCCGCCTGGCATTATGCCCAGTACATGACCTTA
TGGGACTTTCCTACTTGGCAGTACATCTACGTATTAGTCATCGCTATTACCATGGTGATGCGGTTTTGGC
AGTACATCAATGGGCGTGGATAGCGGTTTGACTCACGGGGATTTCCAAGTCTCCACCCCATTGACGTCAA
TGGGAGTTTGTTTTGGCACCAAAATCAACGGGACTTTCCAAAATGTCGTAACAACTCCGCCCCATTGACG
CAAATGGGCGGTAGGCGTGTACGGTGGGAGGTCTATATAAGCAGAGCTCTCTGGCTAACTAGAGAACCCA
CTGCTTACTGGCTTATCGAAATTAATACGACTCACTATAGGGAGACCCAAGCTGGCTAGCGTTTAAACGG
GCCCTCTAGACCCGGGGAGAAGAAATTTGCCTGCCCTGAGTGTCCTAAGCGCTTCATGCAAAGCGGTGAC
CTGACACGTCATATCAAGACCCACACCGGTGGATCCTCTGCACAGTAGTAAGCTTAAGTTTAAACCGCTG
ATCAGCCTCGACTGTGCCTTCTAGTTGCCAGCCATCTGTTGTTTGCCCCTCCCCCGTGCCTTCCTTGACC
CTGGAAGGTGCCACTCCCACTGTCCTTTCCTAATAAAATGAGGAAATTGCATCGCATTGTCTGAGTAGGT
GTCATTCTATTCTGGGGGGTGGGGTGGGGCAGGACAGCAAGGGGGAGGATTGGGAAGACAATAGCAGGCA
TGCTGGGGATGCGGTGGGCTCTATGGCTTCTGAGGCGGAAAGAACCAGCTGGGGCTCTAGGGGGTATCCC
C
[124 nt withheld, positions 1332-1455]
C
[91 nt withheld, positions 1457-1547]
A
[49 nt withheld, positions 1549-1597]
CCTTTGACGTTGGAGTCCACGTTCTTT
[37 nt withheld, positions 1625-1661]
ACCCTATCTCGGTCTATTCTTTTGATTTATAAGGGATTTTGCCGATTTCGGCCTATTGGTTAAAAAATGA
GCTGATTTAACAAAAATTTAACGCGAATTAATTCTGTGGAATGTGTGTCAGTTAGGGTGTGGAAAGTCCC
CAGGCTCCCCAGCAGGCAGAAGTATGCAAAGCATGCATCTCAATTAGTCAGCAACCAGGTGTGGAAAGTC
CCCAGGCTCCCCAGCAGGCAGAAGTATGCAAAGCATGCATCTCAATTAGTCAGCAACCATAGTCCCGCCC
CTAACTCCGCCCATCCCGCCCCTAACTCCGCCCAGTTCCGCCCATTCTCCGCCCCATGGCTGACTAATTT
TTTTTATTTATGCAGAGGCCGAGGCCGCCTCTGCCTCTGAGCTATTCCAGAAGTAGTGAGGAGGCTTTTT
TGGAGGCCTAGGCTTTTGCAAAAAGCTCCCGGCCGGGAGCTTGTATATCCATTTTCGGATCTGATCAAGA
GACAGGATGAGGATCGTTTCGCATGATTGAACAAGATGGATTGCACGCAGGTTCTCCGGCCGCTTGGGTG
GAGAGGCTATTCGGCTATGACTGGGCACAACAGACAATCGGCTGCTCTGATGCCGCCGTGTTCCGGCTGT
CAGCGCAGGGGCGCCCGGTTCTTTTTGTCAAGACCGACCTGTCCGGTGCCCTGAATGAACTGCAGGACGA
GGCAGCGCGGCTATCGTGGCTGGCCACGACGGGCGTTCCTTGCGCAGCTGTGCTCGACGTTGTCACTGAA
GCGGGAAGGGACTGGCTGCTATTGGGCGAAGTGCCGGGGCAGGATCTCCTGTCATCTCACCTTGCTCCTG
CCGAGAAAGTATCCATCATGGCTGATGCAATGCGGCGGCTGCATACGCTTGATCCGGCTACCTGCCCATT
CGACCACCAAGCGAAACATCGCATCGAGCGAGCACGTACTCGGATGGAAGCCGGTCTTGTCGATCAGGAT
GATCTGGACGAAGAGCATCAGGGGCTCGCGCCAGCCGAACTGTTCGCCAGGCTCAAGGCGCGCATGCCCG
ACGGCGAGGATCTCGTCGTGACCCATGGCGATGCCTGCTTGCCGAATATCATGGTGGAAAATGGCCGCTT
TTCTGGATTCATCGACTGTGGCCGGCTGGGTGTGGCGGACCGCTATCAGGACATAGCGTTGGCTACCCGT
GATATTGCTGAAGAGCTTGGCGGCGAATGGGCTGACCGCTTCCTCGTGCTTTACGGTATCGCCGCTCCCG
ATTCGCAGCGCATCGCCTTCTATCGCCTTCTTGACGAGTTCTTCTGAGCGGGACTCTGGGGTTCGAAATG
ACCGACCAAGCGACGCCCAACCTGCCATCACGAGATTTCGATTCCACCGCCGCCTTCTATGAAAGGTTGG
GCTTCGGAATCGTTTTCCGGGACGCCGGCTGGATGATCCTCCAGCGCGGGGATCTCATGCTGGAGTTCTT
CGCCCACCCCAACTTGTTTATTGCAGCTTATAATGGTTACAAATAAAGCAATAGCATCACAAATTTCACA
AATAAAGCATTTTTTTCACTGCATTCTAGTTGTGGTTTGTCCAAACTCATCAATGTATCTTATCATGTCT
GTATACCGTCGACCTCTAGCTAGAGCTTGGCGTAATCATGGTCATAGCTGTTTCCTGTGTGAAATTGTTA
TCCGCTCACAATTCCACACAACATACGAGCCGGAAGCATAAAGTGTAAAGCCTGGGGTGCCTAATGAGTG
AGCTAACTCACATTAATTGCGTTGCGCTCACTGCCCGCTTTCCAGTCGGGAAACCTGTCGTGCCAGCTGC
ATTAATGAATCGGCCAACGCGCGGGGAGAGGCGGTTTGCGTATTGGGCGCTCTTCCGCTTCCTCGCTCAC
TGACTCGCTGCGCTCGGTCGTTCGGCTGCGGCGAGCGGTATCAGCTCACTCAAAGGCGGTAATACGGTTA
TCCACAGAATCAGGGGATAACGCAGGAAAGAACATGTGAGCAAAAGGCCAGCAAAAGGCCAGGAACCGTA
AAAAGGCCGCGTTGCTGGCGTTTTTCCATAGGCTCCGCCCCCCTGACGAGCATCACAAAAATCGACGCTC
AAGTCAGAGGTGGCGAAACCCGACAGGACTATAAAGATACCAGGCGTTTCCCCCTGGAAGCTCCCTCGTG
CGCTCTCCTGTTCCGACCCTGCCGCTTACCGGATACCTGTCCGCCTTTCTCCCTTCGGGAAGCGTGGCGC
TTTCTCATAGCTCACGCTGTAGGTATCTCAGTTCGGTGTAGGTCGTTCGCTCCAAGCTGGGCTGTGTGCA
CGAACCCCCCGTTCAGCCCGACCGCTGCGCCTTATCCGGTAACTATCGTCTTGAGTCCAACCCGGTAAGA
CACGACTTATCGCCACTGGCAGCAGCCACTGGTAACAGGATTAGCAGAGCGAGGTATGTAGGCGGTGCTA
CAGAGTTCTTGAAGTGGTGGCCTAACTACGGCTACACTAGAAGAACAGTATTTGGTATCTGCGCTCTGCT
GAAGCCAGTTACCTTCGGAAAAAGAGTTGGTAGCTCTTGATCCGGCAAACAAACCACCGCTGGTAGCGGT
TTTTTTGTTTGCAAGCAGCAGATTACGCGCAGAAAAAAAGGATCTCAAGAAGATCCTTTGATCTTTTCTA
CGGGGTCTGACGCTCAGTGGAACGAAAACTCACGTTAAGGGATTTTGGTCATGAGATTATCAAAAAGGAT
CTTCACCTAGATCCTTTTAAATTAAAAATGAAGTTTTAAATCAATCTAAAGTATATATGAGTAAACTTGG
TCTGACAGTTACCAATGCTTAATCAGTGAGGCACCTATCTCAGCGATCTGTCTATTTCGTTCATCCATAG
TTGCCTGACTCCCCGTCGTGTAGATAACTACGATACGGGAGGGCTTACCATCTGGCCCCAGTGCTGCAAT
GATACCGCGAGACCCACGCTCACCGGCTCCAGATTTATCAGCAATAAACCAGCCAGCCGGAAGGGCCGAG
CGCAGAAGTGGTCCTGCAACTTTATCCGCCTCCATCCAGTCTATTAATTGTTGCCGGGAAGCTAGAGTAA
GTAGTTCGCCAGTTAATAGTTTGCGCAACGTTGTTGCCATTGCTACAGGCATCGTGGTGTCACGCTCGTC
GTTTGGTATGGCTTCATTCAGCTCCGGTTCCCAACGATCAAGGCGAGTTACATGATCCCCCATGTTGTGC
AAAAAAGCGGTTAGCTCCTTCGGTCCTCCGATCGTTGTCAGAAGTAAGTTGGCCGCAGTGTTATCACTCA
TGGTTATGGCAGCACTGCATAATTCTCTTACTGTCATGCCATCCGTAAGATGCTTTTCTGTGACTGGTGA
GTACTCAACCAAGTCATTCTGAGAATAGTGTATGCGGCGACCGAGTTGCTCTTGCCCGGCGTCAATACGG
GATAATACCGCGCCACATAGCAGAACTTTAAAAGTGCTCATCATTGGAAAACGTTCTTCGGGGCGAAAAC
TCTCAAGGATCTTACCGCTGTTGAGATCCAGTTCGATGTAACCCACTCGTGCACCCAACTGATCTTCAGC
ATCTTTTACTTTCACCAGCGTTTCTGGGTGAGCAAAAACAGGAAGGCAAAATGCCGCAAAAAAGGGAATA
AGGGCGACACGGAAATGTTGAATACTCATACTCTTCCTTTTTCAATATTATTGAAGCATTTATCAGGGTT
ATTGTCTCATGAGCGGATACATATTTGAATGTATTTAGAAAAATAAACAAATAGGGGTTCCGCGCACATT
TCCCCGAAAAGTGCCACCTGACGTC
