>Addgene plasmid #13139 | pc3XB-ZF40 | addgene partial sequence | sequence record 19523 | CMV-F 5'-CGCAAATGGGCGGTAGGCGTG-3'
AGCTCTCTGGCTAACTAGAGAACCCACTGCTTACTGGCTTATCGAAATTAATACGACTCACTATAGGGAG
ACCCAAGCTGGCTAGCGTTTAAACGGGCCCTCTAGACCCGGGGAGAAGAAATTTGCCTGCCCTGAGTGTC
CTAAGCGCTTCATGCAAAGCGGTGACCTGACACGTCATATCAAGACCCACACCGGTGGATCCTCTGCACA
GTAGTAAGCTTAAGTTTAAACCGCTGATCAGCCTCGACTGTGCCTTCTAGTTGCCAGCCATCTGTTGTTT
GCCCCTCCCCCGTGCCTTCCTTGACCCTGGAAGGTGCCACTCCCACTGTCCTTTCCTAATAAAATGAGGA
AATTGCATCGCATTGTCTGAGTAGGTGTCATTCTATTCTGGGGGGTGGGGTGGGGCAGGACAGCAAGGGG
GAGGATTGGGAAGACAATAGCAGGCATGCTGGGGATGCGGTGGGCTCTATGGCTTCTGAGGCGGAAAGAA
CCAGCTGGGGCTCTAGGGGGTATCCCC
[124 nt withheld, positions 518-641]
C
[33 nt withheld, positions 643-675]
GC
